Addgene plasmid #192214: pCon-ICl_Con-ICr
Purpose: Consensus I-C CRISPR Leader and a CRISPR locus with two consensus I-C repeats, for integration assays.
Depositing lab: Blake Wiedenheft. Depositing organization: Montana State University. Publication: Structure reveals why genome folding is necessary for site-specific integration of foreign DNA into CRISPR arrays. Santiago-Frangos A, Henriques WS, Wiegand T, Gauvin CC, Buyukyoruk M, Graham AB, Wilkinson RA, Triem L, Neselu K, Eng ET, Lander GC, Wiedenheft B. Nat Struct Mol Biol. 2023 Nov;30(11):1675-1685. doi: 10.1038/s41594-023-01097-2. Epub 2023 Sep 14. PubMed 37710013.
Backbone
  Vector backbone: pUC57
  Total vector size (bp): 3039
  Vector type: Bacterial Expression
Growth in bacteria
  Bacterial resistance: Ampicillin, 100 μg/mL
  Growth temperature: 37°C
  Growth strain: DH5alpha
  Copy number: High Copy
Gene/Insert
  Gene/Insert name: Consensus I-C Leader and Consensus I-C Locus DNA
  Species: Synthetic
  Insert size (bp): 363
  Cloning method: Unknown
  Sequencing primers: 5′ CCCAGTCACGACGTTGTAAAACG; 3′ AGCGGATAACAATTTCACACAGG
Terms and licenses: Academic/Nonprofit Terms; Industry Terms: Not Available to Industry
Depositor comments: Please visit https://doi.org/10.1101/2023.05.26.542337 for bioRxiv preprint.
How to cite: pCon-ICl_Con-ICr was a gift from Blake Wiedenheft (Addgene plasmid # 192214 ; http://n2t.net/addgene:192214 ; RRID:Addgene_192214)
