[The description below was written by a language model from this plasmid's Addgene catalogue record and pLannotate feature annotations shown in this document.]
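Description:
pCon-ICl_Con-ICr is a small (3,039 bp) high-copy bacterial plasmid built on the pUC57 cloning backbone. It carries a 363 bp synthetic insert made up of a consensus type I-C CRISPR leader followed by a minimal CRISPR locus with two consensus I-C repeats. It is propagated in E. coli through the ColE1/pMB1-type pUC origin and selected with ampicillin via the β-lactamase gene (AmpR) and its native bla promoter. The remaining annotated features are standard pUC-family remnants: a lac promoter with its CAP binding site and lac operator, a partial lacZα coding region, and short fragments of lacI, rop and the pBR322 bom region, none of which are expected to be functional as complete genes.

The automated feature table does not annotate the insert itself. The roughly 440 bp unannotated gap between the lacZα fragment and the lac operator corresponds to the usual pUC multiple cloning region and is large enough to hold the leader-repeat insert, although the record does not give its coordinates or the cloning method. Although catalogued as a bacterial expression vector, the plasmid encodes no recorded protein payload. The insert serves as a DNA substrate rather than an expressed gene.

According to the stated purpose, the construct is a target for integration assays, in which CRISPR adaptation machinery inserts foreign DNA fragments as new spacers at the leader-proximal repeat. The use of consensus leader and repeat sequences fits the associated study, which examines how leader sequence and DNA folding direct site-specific integration into CRISPR arrays. The naming suggests it belongs to a series pairing different leader and repeat variants, but the record does not describe related constructs.
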