Features (pLannotate 1.2.2; 10 found; start..end, strand, type, name):
    137..236     +  misc_feature   bom (fragment): basis of mobility region from pBR322
    242..399     -  CDS            lacZα (fragment): LacZα fragment of β-galactosidase; lacZ fragment
    842..858     -  protein_bind   lac operator: The lac repressor binds to the lac operator to inhibit transcription in E. coli. This inhibition can be relieved by adding lactose or isopropyl-β-D-thiogalactopyranoside (IPTG). lac repressor encoded by lacI
    866..896     -  promoter       lac promoter: promoter for the E. coli lac operon
    911..932     -  protein_bind   CAP binding site: CAP binding activates transcription in the presence of cAMP. E. coli catabolite activator protein
    945..1037    -  CDS            lacI (fragment): lac repressor; lacI; The lac repressor binds to the lac operator to inhibit transcription in E. coli. This inhibition can be relieved by adding lactose or isopropyl-β-D-thiogalactopyranoside (IPTG).
   1220..1808    -  rep_origin     ori: high-copy-number ColE1/pMB1/pBR322/pUC origin of replication
   1979..2839    -  CDS            AmpR: β-lactamase; bla; confers resistance to ampicillin, carbenicillin, and related antibiotics
   2840..2944    -  promoter       AmpR promoter: bla
   3039..35      +  CDS            rop (fragment) (across the origin): Rop protein, which maintains plasmids at low copy number; rop
>Addgene plasmid #192214 | pCon-ICl_Con-ICr | addgene full sequence | sequence record 381844 | Addgene NGS Result
TCGCGCGTTTCGGTGATGACGGTGAAAACCTCTGACACATGCAGCTCCCGGAGACGGTCACAGCTTGTCT
GTAAGCGGATGCCGGGAGCAGACAAGCCCGTCAGGGCGCGTCAGCGGGTGTTGGCGGGTGTCGGGGCTGG
CTTAACTATGCGGCATCAGAGCAGATTGTACTGAGAGTGCACCATATGCGGTGTGAAATACCGCACAGAT
GCGTAAGGAGAAAATACCGCATCAGGCGCCATTCGCCATTCAGGCTGCGCAACTGTTGGGAAGGGCGATC
GGTGCGGGCCTCTTCGCTATTACGCCAGCTGGCGAAAGGGGGATGTGCTGCAAGGCGATTAAGTTGGGTA
ACGCCAGGGTTTTCCCAGTCACGACGTTGTAAAACGACGGCCAGTGAATTCGAGCTCGGTACCTCGCGAA
TGCATCTAGATCCATGGGAGTGCGAACGTGTAGCGACCGGGATTTTACGGGGAGGTTCGCGGATTTGCAC
GGCGTTGAATTTGTTAGGGATTTTTTTAAGCACGGTGGGAATTTGAGGACGGAGGCGTGTTTGGGCCACA
GAAGAGCAGAGGTTCGCGGAATTGGGCGGTTTTTGTCTGGCAGTACAGTGGGTTAGGTTAGGTGGGTCGC
GCCCTTCACGGGCGCGTGGATTGAAACATCAGCCGGACGTTGTAGTAGTCGAGCGCGGTGTCGCGCCCTT
CACGGGCGCGTGGATTGAAACGCCGGGTGGTGACTTCTGGACGGCGTTCGTCAAGGATCCATCGGATCCC
GGGCCCGTCGACTGCAGAGGCCTGCATGCAAGCTTGGCGTAATCATGGTCATAGCTGTTTCCTGTGTGAA
ATTGTTATCCGCTCACAATTCCACACAACATACGAGCCGGAAGCATAAAGTGTAAAGCCTGGGGTGCCTA
ATGAGTGAGCTAACTCACATTAATTGCGTTGCGCTCACTGCCCGCTTTCCAGTCGGGAAACCTGTCGTGC
CAGCTGCATTAATGAATCGGCCAACGCGCGGGGAGAGGCGGTTTGCGTATTGGGCGCTCTTCCGCTTCCT
CGCTCACTGACTCGCTGCGCTCGGTCGTTCGGCTGCGGCGAGCGGTATCAGCTCACTCAAAGGCGGTAAT
ACGGTTATCCACAGAATCAGGGGATAACGCAGGAAAGAACATGTGAGCAAAAGGCCAGCAAAAGGCCAGG
AACCGTAAAAAGGCCGCGTTGCTGGCGTTTTTCCATAGGCTCCGCCCCCCTGACGAGCATCACAAAAATC
GACGCTCAAGTCAGAGGTGGCGAAACCCGACAGGACTATAAAGATACCAGGCGTTTCCCCCTGGAAGCTC
CCTCGTGCGCTCTCCTGTTCCGACCCTGCCGCTTACCGGATACCTGTCCGCCTTTCTCCCTTCGGGAAGC
GTGGCGCTTTCTCATAGCTCACGCTGTAGGTATCTCAGTTCGGTGTAGGTCGTTCGCTCCAAGCTGGGCT
GTGTGCACGAACCCCCCGTTCAGCCCGACCGCTGCGCCTTATCCGGTAACTATCGTCTTGAGTCCAACCC
GGTAAGACACGACTTATCGCCACTGGCAGCAGCCACTGGTAACAGGATTAGCAGAGCGAGGTATGTAGGC
GGTGCTACAGAGTTCTTGAAGTGGTGGCCTAACTACGGCTACACTAGAAGAACAGTATTTGGTATCTGCG
CTCTGCTGAAGCCAGTTACCTTCGGAAAAAGAGTTGGTAGCTCTTGATCCGGCAAACAAACCACCGCTGG
TAGCGGTGGTTTTTTTGTTTGCAAGCAGCAGATTACGCGCAGAAAAAAAGGATCTCAAGAAGATCCTTTG
ATCTTTTCTACGGGGTCTGACGCTCAGTGGAACGAAAACTCACGTTAAGGGATTTTGGTCATGAGATTAT
CAAAAAGGATCTTCACCTAGATCCTTTTAAATTAAAAATGAAGTTTTAAATCAATCTAAAGTATATATGA
GTAAACTTGGTCTGACAGTTACCAATGCTTAATCAGTGAGGCACCTATCTCAGCGATCTGTCTATTTCGT
TCATCCATAGTTGCCTGACTCCCCGTCGTGTAGATAACTACGATACGGGAGGGCTTACCATCTGGCCCCA
GTGCTGCAATGATACCGCGAGACCCACGCTCACCGGCTCCAGATTTATCAGCAATAAACCAGCCAGCCGG
AAGGGCCGAGCGCAGAAGTGGTCCTGCAACTTTATCCGCCTCCATCCAGTCTATTAATTGTTGCCGGGAA
GCTAGAGTAAGTAGTTCGCCAGTTAATAGTTTGCGCAACGTTGTTGCCATTGCTACAGGCATCGTGGTGT
CACGCTCGTCGTTTGGTATGGCTTCATTCAGCTCCGGTTCCCAACGATCAAGGCGAGTTACATGATCCCC
CATGTTGTGCAAAAAAGCGGTTAGCTCCTTCGGTCCTCCGATCGTTGTCAGAAGTAAGTTGGCCGCAGTG
TTATCACTCATGGTTATGGCAGCACTGCATAATTCTCTTACTGTCATGCCATCCGTAAGATGCTTTTCTG
TGACTGGTGAGTACTCAACCAAGTCATTCTGAGAATAGTGTATGCGGCGACCGAGTTGCTCTTGCCCGGC
GTCAATACGGGATAATACCGCGCCACATAGCAGAACTTTAAAAGTGCTCATCATTGGAAAACGTTCTTCG
GGGCGAAAACTCTCAAGGATCTTACCGCTGTTGAGATCCAGTTCGATGTAACCCACTCGTGCACCCAACT
GATCTTCAGCATCTTTTACTTTCACCAGCGTTTCTGGGTGAGCAAAAACAGGAAGGCAAAATGCCGCAAA
AAAGGGAATAAGGGCGACACGGAAATGTTGAATACTCATACTCTTCCTTTTTCAATATTATTGAAGCATT
TATCAGGGTTATTGTCTCATGAGCGGATACATATTTGAATGTATTTAGAAAAATAAACAAATAGGGGTTC
CGCGCACATTTCCCCGAAAAGTGCCACCTGACGTCTAAGAAACCATTATTATCATGACATTAACCTATAA
AAATAGGCGTATCACGAGGCCCTTTCGTC
